Addgene plasmid #166456: pGal4-YAP TAD
Purpose: Expresses fusion of Gal4 DNA bind domain and YAP newly identified TAD (450-504)
Depositing lab: Shuguo Sun. Publication: Interferon-gamma induces tumor resistance to anti-PD-1 immunotherapy by promoting YAP phase separation. Yu M, Peng Z, Qin M, Liu Y, Wang J, Zhang C, Lin J, Dong T, Wang L, Li S, Yang Y, Xu S, Guo W, Zhang X, Shi M, Peng H, Luo X, Zhang H, Zhang L, Li Y, Yang XP, Sun S. Mol Cell. 2021 Feb 13. pii: S1097-2765(21)00010-1. doi: 10.1016/j.molcel.2021.01.010. PubMed 33606996.
Backbone
  Vector backbone: pHAGE
  Vector type: Lentiviral
Growth in bacteria
  Bacterial resistance: Ampicillin, 100 μg/mL
  Growth temperature: 37°C
  Growth strain: NEB Stable
  Copy number: High Copy
Gene/Insert
  Gene/Insert name: Gal4, YAP TAD(450-504)
  Species: H. sapiens (human)
  Entrez Gene: YAP1 (a.k.a. COB1, YAP, YAP-1, YAP2, YAP65, YKI)
  Cloning method: Gibson Cloning
Terms and licenses: Academic/Nonprofit Terms; Industry Terms: Not Available to Industry
How to cite: pGal4-YAP TAD was a gift from Shuguo Sun (Addgene plasmid # 166456)
