[The description below was written by a language model from this plasmid's Addgene catalogue record and pLannotate feature annotations shown in this document.]
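Description:
pGal4-YAP TAD is an HIV-1-derived lentiviral expression plasmid built on the pHAGE backbone (about 7.7 kb) that encodes a fusion of the yeast Gal4 DNA-binding domain to a short C-terminal segment of human YAP1, residues 450–504, which the depositors describe as a newly identified transactivation domain (TAD). In bacteria it is maintained as a high-copy plasmid through a ColE1/pUC-type origin and selected with ampicillin via the β-lactamase gene. Remnants of lac regulatory elements and SV40 sequences in the backbone appear to be cloning leftovers rather than functional parts of the design.

The viral portion carries a truncated 5' LTR, the Ψ packaging signal with a short gag fragment, the Rev response element, the cPPT/CTS, and a ΔU3 self-inactivating 3' LTR. The transfer RNA can therefore be packaged when helper functions are supplied in trans, and the integrated provirus lacks LTR promoter activity. Expression comes from an internal human EF-1α promoter, which drives the Gal4 DNA-binding domain followed directly by the YAP fragment, with a WPRE downstream to enhance transcript stability and expression. The automated annotation labels the YAP segment as a Xenopus yap1 homologue, which most likely reflects sequence conservation, since the catalogue lists the insert as human. No fluorescent reporter or mammalian selection marker is annotated.

Gal4 fusions of this kind are typically used in tethering assays, where the fusion is recruited to a UAS-driven reporter to test whether the attached fragment can activate transcription on its own. The associated study concerns YAP phase separation in interferon-γ-induced tumour resistance to anti-PD-1 therapy, but the record does not specify the reporter used.
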