Features (pLannotate 1.2.2; 23 found; start..end, strand, type, name):
    377..634     +  LTR            5' LTR (truncated): truncated 5' long terminal repeat (LTR) from HIV-1
    681..806     +  misc_feature   HIV-1 Ψ: packaging signal of human immunodeficiency virus type 1
    790..1128    +  CDS            HIV-1 gag (fragment): gag protein from human immunodeficiency virus 1; gag
   1303..1536    +  misc_feature   RRE: The Rev response element (RRE) of HIV-1 allows for Rev-dependent mRNA export from the nucleus to the cytoplasm.
   1913..2013    +  CDS            Rev (fragment): human immunodeficiency virus 1 (HIV-1) Rev protein; rev; enhances nuclear export of unspliced and incompletely spliced viral mRNAs
   2058..2175    +  misc_feature   cPPT/CTS: central polypurine tract and central termination sequence of HIV-1
   2223..3401    +  promoter       EF-1α promoter: strong constitutive promoter for human elongation factor EF-1α
   3440..3880    +  CDS            GAL4 DNA binding domain: DNA binding domain of the GAL4 transcriptional activator; Saccharomyces cerevisiae GAL4 (truncated)
   3899..4090    +  CDS            yap1-b (fragment): YAP1B_XENLA - Also known as yap1 From Xenopus laevis (African clawed frog).
   4103..4691    +  misc_feature   WPRE: woodchuck hepatitis virus posttranscriptional regulatory element
   4699..4764    +  CDS            nef (fragment): NEF_HV1Z2 - Experimental evidence at protein level: Swiss-Prot protein existence level 1. Extracellular Nef protein targets CD4(+) T-lymphocytes for apoptosis by interacting with CXCR4 surface receptors. From Human immunodeficiency virus type 1 group M subtype D (isolate Z2/CDC-Z34) (HIV-1).
   4766..4999    +  LTR            3' LTR (ΔU3): self-inactivating 3' long terminal repeat (LTR) from HIV-1
   5204..5308    +  promoter       AmpR promoter: bla
   5309..6169    +  CDS            AmpR: β-lactamase; bla; confers resistance to ampicillin, carbenicillin, and related antibiotics
   6340..6928    +  rep_origin     ori: high-copy-number ColE1/pMB1/pBR322/pUC origin of replication
   7111..7165    +  CDS            lacI (fragment): lac repressor; lacI; The lac repressor binds to the lac operator to inhibit transcription in E. coli. This inhibition can be relieved by adding lactose or isopropyl-β-D-thiogalactopyranoside (IPTG).
   7171..7264    +  rep_origin     SV40 ori (fragment): SV40 origin of replication
   7289..7326    +  CDS            lacI (fragment): lac repressor; lacI; The lac repressor binds to the lac operator to inhibit transcription in E. coli. This inhibition can be relieved by adding lactose or isopropyl-β-D-thiogalactopyranoside (IPTG).
   7339..7360    +  protein_bind   CAP binding site: CAP binding activates transcription in the presence of cAMP. E. coli catabolite activator protein
   7375..7405    +  promoter       lac promoter: promoter for the E. coli lac operon
   7413..7429    +  protein_bind   lac operator: The lac repressor binds to the lac operator to inhibit transcription in E. coli. This inhibition can be relieved by adding lactose or isopropyl-β-D-thiogalactopyranoside (IPTG). lac repressor encoded by lacI
   7463..7546    +  polyA_signal   SV40 poly(A) signal (fragment): SV40 polyadenylation signal
   7713..329     +  CDS            nef (fragment) (across the origin): NEF_HV1BR - Experimental evidence at protein level: Swiss-Prot protein existence level 1. Extracellular Nef protein targets CD4(+) T-lymphocytes for apoptosis by interacting with CXCR4 surface receptors (PubMed:14990729). From Human immunodeficiency virus type 1 group M subtype B (isolate BRU/LAI) (HIV-1).
>Addgene plasmid #166456 | pGal4-YAP TAD | addgene full sequence | sequence record 329685 | Addgene NGS Result
TGGAAGGGCTAATTCACTCCCAAAGAAGACAAGATATCCTTGATCTGTGGATCTACCACACACAAGGCTA
CTTCCCTGATTAGCAGAACTACACACCAGGGCCAGGGGTCAGATATCCACTGACCTTTGGATGGTGCTAC
AAGCTAGTACCAGTTGAGCCAGATAAGGTAGAAGAGGCCAATAAAGGAGAGAACACCAGCTTGTTACACC
CTGTGAGCCTGCATGGGATGGATGACCCGGAGAGAGAAGTGTTAGAGTGGAGGTTTGACAGCCGCCTAGC
ATTTCATCACGTGGCCCGAGAGCTGCATCCGGAGTACTTCAAGAACTGCTGATATCGAGCTTGCTACAAG
GGACTTTCCGCTGGGGACTTTCCAGGGAGGCGTGGCCTGGGCGGGACTGGGGAGTGGCGAGCCCTCAGAT
CCTGCATATAAGCAGCTGCTTTTTGCCTGTACTGGGTCTCTCTGGTTAGACCAGATCTGAGCCTGGGAGC
TCTCTGGCTAACTAGGGAACCCACTGCTTAAGCCTCAATAAAGCTTGCCTTGAGTGCTTCAAGTAGTGTG
TGCCCGTCTGTTGTGTGACTCTGGTAACTAGAGATCCCTCAGACCCTTTTAGTCAGTGTGGAAAATCTCT
AGCAGTGGCGCCCGAACAGGGACTTGAAAGCGAAAGGGAAACCAGAGGAGCTCTCTCGACGCAGGACTCG
GCTTGCTGAAGCGCGCACGGCAAGAGGCGAGGGGCGGCGACTGGTGAGTACGCCAAAAATTTTGACTAGC
GGAGGCTAGAAGGAGAGAGATGGGTGCGAGAGCGTCAGTATTAAGCGGGGGAGAATTAGATCGCGATGGG
AAAAAATTCGGTTAAGGCCAGGGGGAAAGAAAAAATATAAATTAAAACATATAGTATGGGCAAGCAGGGA
GCTAGAACGATTCGCAGTTAATCCTGGCCTGTTAGAAACATCAGAAGGCTGTAGACAAATACTGGGACAG
CTACAACCATCCCTTCAGACAGGATCAGAAGAACTTAGATCATTATATAATACAGTAGCAACCCTCTATT
GTGTGCATCAAAGGATAGAGATAAAAGACACCAAGGAAGCTTTAGACAAGATAGAGGAAGAGCAAAACAA
AAGTAAGACCACCGCACAGCAAGCGGCCGGCCGCTGATCTTCAGACCTGGAGGAGGAGATATGAGGGACA
ATTGGAGAAGTGAATTATATAAATATAAAGTAGTAAAAATTGAACCATTAGGAGTAGCACCCACCAAGGC
AAAGAGAAGAGTGGTGCAGAGAGAAAAAAGAGCAGTGGGAATAGGAGCTTTGTTCCTTGGGTTCTTGGGA
GCAGCAGGAAGCACTATGGGCGCAGCGTCAATGACGCTGACGGTACAGGCCAGACAATTATTGTCTGGTA
TAGTGCAGCAGCAGAACAATTTGCTGAGGGCTATTGAGGCGCAACAGCATCTGTTGCAACTCACAGTCTG
GGGCATCAAGCAGCTCCAGGCAAGAATCCTGGCTGTGGAAAGATACCTAAAGGATCAACAGCTCCTGGGG
ATTTGGGGTTGCTCTGGAAAACTCATTTGCACCACTGCTGTGCCTTGGAATGCTAGTTGGAGTAATAAAT
CTCTGGAACAGATTTGGAATCACACGACCTGGATGGAGTGGGACAGAGAAATTAACAATTACACAAGCTT
AATACACTCCTTAATTGAAGAATCGCAAAACCAGCAAGAAAAGAATGAACAAGAATTATTGGAATTAGAT
AAATGGGCAAGTTTGTGGAATTGGTTTAACATAACAAATTGGCTGTGGTATATAAAATTATTCATAATGA
TAGTAGGAGGCTTGGTAGGTTTAAGAATAGTTTTTGCTGTACTTTCTATAGTGAATAGAGTTAGGCAGGG
ATATTCACCATTATCGTTTCAGACCCACCTCCCAACCCCGAGGGGACCCGACAGGCCCGAAGGAATAGAA
GAAGAAGGTGGAGAGAGAGACAGAGACAGATCCATTCGATTAGTGAACGGATCTCGACGGTATCGCCGAA
TTCACAAATGGCAGTATTCATCCACAATTTTAAAAGAAAAGGGGGGATTGGGGGGTACAGTGCAGGGGAA
AGAATAGTAGACATAATAGCAACAGACATACAAACTAAAGAATTACAAAAACAAATTACAAAAATTCAAA
ATTTTCGGGTTTATTACAGGGACAGCAGAGATCCAGTTTGGACTAGTCGTGAGGCTCCGGTGCCCGTCAG
TGGGCAGAGCGCACATCGCCCACAGTCCCCGAGAAGTTGGGGGGAGGGGTCGGCAATTGAACCGGTGCCT
AGAGAAGGTGGCGCGGGGTAAACTGGGAAAGTGATGTCGTGTACTGGCTCCGCCTTTTTCCCGAGGGTGG
GGGAGAACCGTATATAAGTGCAGTAGTCGCCGTGAACGTTCTTTTTCGCAACGGGTTTGCCGCCAGAACA
CAGGTAAGTGCCGTGTGTGGTTCCCGCGGGCCTGGCCTCTTTACGGGTTATGGCCCTTGCGTGCCTTGAA
TTACTTCCACCTGGCTGCAGTACGTGATTCTTGATCCCGAGCTTCGGGTTGGAAGTGGGTGGGAGAGTTC
GAGGCCTTGCGCTTAAGGAGCCCCTTCGCCTCGTGCTTGAGTTGAGGCCTGGCCTGGGCGCTGGGGCCGC
CGCGTGCGAATCTGGTGGCACCTTCGCGCCTGTCTCGCTGCTTTCGATAAGTCTCTAGCCATTTAAAATT
TTTGATGACCTGCTGCGACGCTTTTTTTCTGGCAAGATAGTCTTGTAAATGCGGGCCAAGATCTGCACAC
TGGTATTTCGGTTTTTGGGGCCGCGGGCGGCGACGGGGCCCGTGCGTCCCAGCGCACATGTTCGGCGAGG
CGGGGCCTGCGAGCGCGGCCACCGAGAATCGGACGGGGGTAGTCTCAAGCTGGCCGGCCTGCTCTGGTGC
CTGGCCTCGCGCCGCCGTGTATCGCCCCGCCCTGGGCGGCAAGGCTGGCCCGGTCGGCACCAGTTGCGTG
AGCGGAAAGATGGCCGCTTCCCGGCCCTGCTGCAGGGAGCTCAAAATGGAGGACGCGGCGCTCGGGAGAG
CGGGCGGGTGAGTCACCCACACAAAGGAAAAGGGCCTTTCCGTCCTCAGCCGTCGCTTCATGTGACTCCA
CGGAGTACCGGGCGCCGTCCAGGCACCTCGATTAGTTCTCGAGCTTTTGGAGTACGTCGTCTTTAGGTTG
GGGGGAGGGGTTTTATGCGATGGAGTTTCCCCACACTGAGTGGGTGGAGACTGAAGTTAGGCCAGCTTGG
CACTTGATGTAATTCTCCTTGGAATTTGCCCTTTTTGAGTTTGGATCTTGGTTCATTCTCAAGCCTCAGA
CAGTGGTTCAAAGTTTTTTTCTTCCATTTCAGGTGTCGTGAAGCGGCCGCACCGGTCTGCAGCTAGCTCG
AGTCTAGAGATGAAGCTACTGTCTTCTATCGAACAAGCATGCGATATTTGCCGACTTAAAAAGCTCAAGT
GCTCCAAAGAAAAACCGAAGTGCGCCAAGTGTCTGAAGAACAACTGGGAGTGTCGCTACTCTCCCAAAAC
CAAAAGGTCTCCGCTGACTAGGGCACATCTGACAGAAGTGGAATCAAGGCTAGAAAGACTGGAACAGCTA
TTTCTACTGATTTTTCCTCGAGAAGACCTTGACATGATTTTGAAAATGGATTCTTTACAGGATATAAAAG
CATTGTTAACAGGATTATTTGTACAAGATAATGTGAATAAAGATGCCGTCACAGATAGATTGGCTTCAGT
GGAGACTGATATGCCTCTAACATTGAGACAGCATAGAATAAGTGCGACATCATCATCGGAAGAGAGTAGT
AACAAAGGTCAAAGACAGTTGACTGTATCGGGTGGAGGCGGGTCTATCTTCCCAGACTACCTTGAAGCCA
TTCCTGGGACAAATGTGGACCTTGGAACACTGGAAGGAGATGGAATGAACATAGAAGGAGAGGAGCTGAT
GCCAAGTCTGCAGGAAGCTTTGAGTTCTGACATCCTTAATGACATGGAGTCTGTTTTGGCTGCCACCAAG
CTAGATAAAGAAAGCTTTCTTACATGGTTATAGATAGATCCTAATCAACCTCTGGATTACAAAATTTGTG
AAAGATTGACTGGTATTCTTAACTATGTTGCTCCTTTTACGCTATGTGGATACGCTGCTTTAATGCCTTT
GTATCATGCTATTGCTTCCCGTATGGCTTTCATTTTCTCCTCCTTGTATAAATCCTGGTTGCTGTCTCTT
TATGAGGAGTTGTGGCCCGTTGTCAGGCAACGTGGCGTGGTGTGCACTGTGTTTGCTGACGCAACCCCCA
CTGGTTGGGGCATTGCCACCACCTGTCAGCTCCTTTCCGGGACTTTCGCTTTCCCCCTCCCTATTGCCAC
GGCGGAACTCATCGCCGCCTGCCTTGCCCGCTGCTGGACAGGGGCTCGGCTGTTGGGCACTGACAATTCC
GTGGTGTTGTCGGGGAAATCATCGTCCTTTCCTTGGCTGCTCGCCTGTGTTGCCACCTGGATTCTGCGCG
GGACGTCCTTCTGCTACGTCCCTTCGGCCCTCAATCCAGCGGACCTTCCTTCCCGCGGCCTGCTGCCGGC
TCTGCGGCCTCTTCCGCGTCTTCGCCTTCGCCCTCAGACGAGTCGGATCTCCCTTTGGGCCGCCTCCCCG
CCTGAGATCCTTTAAGACCAATGACTTACAAGGCAGCTGTAGATCTTAGCCACTTTTTAAAAGAAAAGGG
GGGACTGGAAGGGCTAATTCACTCCCAACGAAGACAAGATCTGCTTTTTGCTTGTACTGGGTCTCTCTGG
TTAGACCAGATCTGAGCCTGGGAGCTCTCTGGCTAACTAGGGAACCCACTGCTTAAGCCTCAATAAAGCT
TGCCTTGAGTGCTTCAAGTAGTGTGTGCCCGTCTGTTGTGTGACTCTGGTAACTAGAGATCCCTCAGACC
CTTTTAGTCAGTGTGGAAAATCTCTAGCAGTAGTAGTTCATGTCATCTTATTATTCAGTATTTATAACTT
GCAAAGAAATGAATATCAGAGAGTGAGAGGCCCGGGTTAATTAAGGAAAGGGCTAGATCATTCTTGAAGA
CGAAAGGGCCTCGTGATACGCCTATTTTTATAGGTTAATGTCATGATAATAATGGTTTCTTAGACGTCAG
GTGGCACTTTTCGGGGAAATGTGCGCGGAACCCCTATTTGTTTATTTTTCTAAATACATTCAAATATGTA
TCCGCTCATGAGACAATAACCCTGATAAATGCTTCAATAATATTGAAAAAGGAAGAGTATGAGTATTCAA
CATTTCCGTGTCGCCCTTATTCCCTTTTTTGCGGCATTTTGCCTTCCTGTTTTTGCTCACCCAGAAACGC
TGGTGAAAGTAAAAGATGCTGAAGATCAGTTGGGTGCACGAGTGGGTTACATCGAACTGGATCTCAACAG
CGGTAAGATCCTTGAGAGTTTTCGCCCCGAAGAACGTTTTCCAATGATGAGCACTTTTAAAGTTCTGCTA
TGTGGCGCGGTATTATCCCGTGTTGACGCCGGGCAAGAGCAACTCGGTCGCCGCATACACTATTCTCAGA
ATGACTTGGTTGAGTACTCACCAGTCACAGAAAAGCATCTTACGGATGGCATGACAGTAAGAGAATTATG
CAGTGCTGCCATAACCATGAGTGATAACACTGCGGCCAACTTACTTCTGACAACGATCGGAGGACCGAAG
GAGCTAACCGCTTTTTTGCACAACATGGGGGATCATGTAACTCGCCTTGATCGTTGGGAACCGGAGCTGA
ATGAAGCCATACCAAACGACGAGCGTGACACCACGATGCCTGTAGCAATGGCAACAACGTTGCGCAAACT
ATTAACTGGCGAACTACTTACTCTAGCTTCCCGGCAACAATTAATAGACTGGATGGAGGCGGATAAAGTT
GCAGGACCACTTCTGCGCTCGGCCCTTCCGGCTGGCTGGTTTATTGCTGATAAATCTGGAGCCGGTGAGC
GTGGGTCTCGCGGTATCATTGCAGCACTGGGGCCAGATGGTAAGCCCTCCCGTATCGTAGTTATCTACAC
GACGGGGAGTCAGGCAACTATGGATGAACGAAATAGACAGATCGCTGAGATAGGTGCCTCACTGATTAAG
CATTGGTAACTGTCAGACCAAGTTTACTCATATATACTTTAGATTGATTTAAAACTTCATTTTTAATTTA
AAAGGATCTAGGTGAAGATCCTTTTTGATAATCTCATGACCAAAATCCCTTAACGTGAGTTTTCGTTCCA
CTGAGCGTCAGACCCCGTAGAAAAGATCAAAGGATCTTCTTGAGATCCTTTTTTTCTGCGCGTAATCTGC
TGCTTGCAAACAAAAAAACCACCGCTACCAGCGGTGGTTTGTTTGCCGGATCAAGAGCTACCAACTCTTT
TTCCGAAGGTAACTGGCTTCAGCAGAGCGCAGATACCAAATACTGTTCTTCTAGTGTAGCCGTAGTTAGG
CCACCACTTCAAGAACTCTGTAGCACCGCCTACATACCTCGCTCTGCTAATCCTGTTACCAGTGGCTGCT
GCCAGTGGCGATAAGTCGTGTCTTACCGGGTTGGACTCAAGACGATAGTTACCGGATAAGGCGCAGCGGT
CGGGCTGAACGGGGGGTTCGTGCACACAGCCCAGCTTGGAGCGAACGACCTACACCGAACTGAGATACCT
ACAGCGTGAGCTATGAGAAAGCGCCACGCTTCCCGAAGGGAGAAAGGCGGACAGGTATCCGGTAAGCGGC
AGGGTCGGAACAGGAGAGCGCACGAGGGAGCTTCCAGGGGGAAACGCCTGGTATCTTTATAGTCCTGTCG
GGTTTCGCCACCTCTGACTTGAGCGTCGATTTTTGTGATGCTCGTCAGGGGGGCGGAGCCTATGGAAAAA
CGCCAGCAACGCGGCCTTTTTACGGTTCCTGGCCTTTTGCTGGCCTTTTGCTCACATGTTCTTTCCTGCG
TTATCCCCTGATTCTGTGGATAACCGTATTACCGCCTTTGAGTGAGCTGATACCGCTCGCCGCAGCCGAA
CGACCGAGCGCAGCGAGTCAGTGAGCGAGGAAGCGGAAGAGCGCCCAATACGCAAACCGCCTCTCCCCGC
GCGTTGGCCGATTCATTAATGCAGCAAGCTCATGGCTGACTAATTTTTTTTATTTATGCAGAGGCCGAGG
CCGCCTCGGCCTCTGAGCTATTCCAGAAGTAGTGAGGAGGCTTTTTTGGAGGCCTAGGCTTTTGCAAAAA
GCTCCCCGTGGCACGACAGGTTTCCCGACTGGAAAGCGGGCAGTGAGCGCAACGCAATTAATGTGAGTTA
GCTCACTCATTAGGCACCCCAGGCTTTACACTTTATGCTTCCGGCTCGTATGTTGTGTGGAATTGTGAGC
GGATAACAATTTCACACAGGAAACAGCTATGACATGATTACGAATTTCACAAATAAAGCATTTTTTTCAC
TGCATTCTAGTTGTGGTTTGTCCAAACTCATCAATGTATCTTATCATGTCTGGATCAACTGGATAACTCA
AGCTAACCAAAATCATCCCAAACTTCCCACCCCATACCCTATTACCACTGCCAATTACCTGTGGTTTCAT
TTACTCTAAACCTGTGATTCCTCTGAATTATTTTCATTTTAAAGAAATTGTATTTGTTAAATATGTACTA
CAAACTTAGTAGT
